LOCUS       Exported 755 bp ds-DNA linear SYN 27-MAY-2021
DEFINITION  synthetic linear DNA
ACCESSION   .
VERSION     .
KEYWORDS    pBS mPrx1 Cre (CT#644)
SOURCE      synthetic DNA construct
  ORGANISM  synthetic DNA construct
REFERENCE   1 (bases 1 to 755)
  AUTHORS   Logan M, Martin JF, Nagy A, Lobe C, Olson EN, Tabin CJ
  TITLE     Expression of Cre Recombinase in the developing mouse limb bud
            driven by a Prxl enhancer.
  JOURNAL   Genesis. 2002 Jun . 33(2):77-80.
  PUBMED    12112875
REFERENCE   2 (bases 1 to 755)
  AUTHORS   .
  TITLE     Direct Submission
  JOURNAL   Exported May 27, 2021 from SnapGene Server 1.1.58
            http://www.snapgene.com
FEATURES             Location/Qualifiers
     source          1..755
                     /organism="synthetic DNA construct"
                     /mol_type="other DNA"
     primer_bind     5..21
                     /label=pBluescriptKS
                     /note="For pBluescript vector"
     primer_bind     6..22
                     /label=KS primer
                     /note="common sequencing primer, one of multiple similar
                     variants"
     primer_bind     28..47
                     /label=SV40pA-R
                     /note="SV40 polyA, reverse primer"
     CDS             complement(356..376)
                     /codon_start=1
                     /product="nuclear localization signal of SV40 (simian virus
                     40) large T antigen"
                     /label=SV40 NLS
                     /translation="PKKKRKV"
     intron          506..571
                     /label=small t intron
                     /note="SV40 (simian virus 40) small t antigen intron"
     promoter        655..673
                     /label=SP6 promoter
                     /note="promoter for bacteriophage SP6 RNA polymerase"
     primer_bind     655..672
                     /label=SP6
                     /note="SP6 promoter, forward primer"
ORIGIN
        1 cccctcgagg tcgacggtat cgattgtgaa atttgtgatg ctattgcttt atttgtaacc
       61 attataagct gcaataaaca agttaacaac aacaattgca ttcattttat gtttcaggtt
      121 cagggggagg tgtgggaggt tttttaaagc aagtaaaacc tctacaaatg tggtatggct
      181 gattatgatc tctagtcaag gcactataca tcaaatattt ttccataatt ttcttgtata
      241 gcagtgcagc tttttccttt gtggtgtaaa tagcaaagca agcaagagtt ctattactaa
      301 acacagcatg actcaaaaaa cttagcaatt ctgaaggaaa gtccttgggg tcttctacct
      361 ttctcttctt ttttggagga gtagaatgtt gagagtcagc agtagcctca tcatcactag
      421 atggcatttc ttctgagcaa aacaggtttt cctcattaaa ggcattccac cactgctccc
      481 attcatcagt tccataggtt ggaatctaaa atacacaaac aattagaatc agtagtttaa
      541 cacattatac acttaaaaat tttatattta ccttagagct ttaaatctct gtaggtagtt
      601 tgtccaatta tgtcacacca cagaagtaag gttccttcac aaagatcctc tagcatttag
      661 gtgacactat agaatagggc cctcaagctt gatatcgaat tctggctaat cgccatcttc
      721 cagcaggcgc accattgccc ctgtttcact atcca
//
