>Addgene plasmid #13962 | pBS mPrx1 Cre (CT#644) | addgene partial sequence | sequence record 20155 | CRE-R 5'-gcaaacggacagaagcattt-3'
CCTGAACATGTCCATCAGGTTCTTGCGAACCTCATCACTCGTTGCATCGACCGGTAATGCAGGCAAATTT
TGGTGTACGGTCAGTAAATTGGACACCTTCCTCTTCTTCTTGGGCATGGTGGCGGCGAATTCCTGCAGCC
CGGGGGATCTCCACTTAATAGGAGCCTGTAATTACGTGGCAAAGCCTTTGTGCGGCGCCTGACGTTTTAC
AGACCCCCTTTCTCCATCACAATCTCCTACCTCCTTTTCCTCGGACCGAAAAAACAGTCTGATTAAGAAA
ACCCCTTTGCCAACATCAGAGCCAGAGAGAAAGGGAGAGGGAGGGAGCAAGAGAGGAGGAGGGAGGGAGG
AAGGAGGGAGGGAGGGAAAAGGGAGGGAAGCNAAGGAGAGAGNNCCTTTGGATTTTTAAAATAAAGGTCT
AATTATCATTCCCTTGCAGTAGTATCACAGAGAGAAAAGTGCCCGAAACCCGCAGTCACTTTAAAACGGG
GCTGATTATTTTGTTTCAGCATTAACTCCTCCGGATTTGTTTGAGATCCTCTTGGAATATCTCATTTGCA
TGTTTTGATAACAGCTGAGGGCAAACTTGTTAGGAAAAGAAAAAAGAAAAAGGAACAGGAAAAAGATGCA
CATCTATATCAGTCAAATC
