[The description below was written by a language model from this plasmid's Addgene catalogue record and the feature table of its GenBank file.]
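Description:
pBS mPrx1 Cre (CT#644) is a pBluescript SK-based plasmid that carries a mouse transgene cassette in which Cre recombinase is placed under the control of regulatory sequence from the mouse Prrx1 gene (also known as Prx1 or MHox). The backbone is about 3 kb and the insert about 3.4 kb. It is a high-copy plasmid selected with ampicillin in standard E. coli cloning strains. Although catalogued as a bacterial expression vector, the plasmid functions as a cloning and propagation host for the "MHox Cre transgene" noted by the depositor. Cre is meant to be expressed in mouse tissue, not in bacteria. The insert was assembled by restriction cloning and lies between the T7 and T3 primer sites of the pBluescript polylinker.

The associated publication describes a Prx1 enhancer driving Cre in the developing mouse limb bud, so the construct is the source of a transgene for limb bud-directed recombination of loxP-flanked alleles or reporters in mice. The catalogue fields do not give the boundaries of the enhancer, the identity of any minimal promoter, or the exact form of the Cre coding sequence.

The available sequence record is a partial read of only 755 bp and does not cover the Prx1 enhancer or Cre. It starts at the KS primer site of the polylinker and runs into SV40-derived sequence: an SV40 polyA primer site, the small t antigen intron and a stretch annotated as the large T antigen nuclear localization signal on the opposite strand. Together these are typical of an SV40 splice and polyadenylation cassette, presumably at the transgene's 3′ end. An SP6 promoter site follows.
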