Addgene plasmid #13962: pBS mPrx1 Cre (CT#644)
Depositing lab: Cliff Tabin. Depositing organization: Harvard Medical School. Publication: Expression of Cre Recombinase in the developing mouse limb bud driven by a Prxl enhancer. Logan M, Martin JF, Nagy A, Lobe C, Olson EN, Tabin CJ. Genesis. 2002 Jun . 33(2):77-80. 10.1002/gene.10092 PubMed 12112875.
Backbone
  Vector backbone: pBS SK
  Backbone size w/o insert (bp): 3000
  Vector type: Bacterial Expression
Growth in bacteria
  Bacterial resistance: Ampicillin, 100 μg/mL
  Growth temperature: 37°C
  Growth strain: DH5alpha
  Copy number: High Copy
Gene/Insert
  Gene/Insert name: Prx1 Cre (alt name: Prx1)
  Species: M. musculus (mouse)
  Insert size (bp): 3400
  Entrez Gene: Prrx1 (a.k.a. A230024N07Rik, AA755424, AI385634, AI843499, K-2, Pmx, Pmx1, Prx1, mHox)
  Cloning method: Restriction Enzyme
  Sequencing primers: 5′ T7; 3′ T3
Terms and licenses: Academic/Nonprofit Terms; Industry Terms: Not Available to Industry
Depositor comments: MHox Cre transgene
How to cite: pBS mPrx1 Cre (CT#644) was a gift from Cliff Tabin (Addgene plasmid # 13962 ; http://n2t.net/addgene:13962 ; RRID:Addgene_13962)
